>Addgene plasmid #131901 | pDONR221_SLC1A2 | addgene full sequence | sequence record 259227 | Addgene NGS Result
CTTTCCTGCGTTATCCCCTGATTCTGTGGATAACCGTATTACCGCCTTTGAGTGAGCTGATACCGCTCGC
CGCAGCCGAACGACCGAGCGCAGCGAGTCAGTGAGCGAGGAAGCGGAAGAGCGCCCAATACGCAAACCGC
CTCTCCCCGCGCGTTGGCCGATTCATTAATGCAGCTGGCACGACAGGTTTCCCGACTGGAAAGCGGGCAG
TGAGCGCAACGCAATTAATACGCGTACCGCTAGCCAGGAAGAGTTTGTAGAAACGCAAAAAGGCCATCCG
TCAGGATGGCCTTCTGCTTAGTTTGATGCCTGGCAGTTTATGGCGGGCGTCCTGCCCGCCACCCTCCGGG
CCGTTGCTTCACAACGTTCAAATCCGCTCCCGGCGGATTTGTCCTACTCAGGAGAGCGTTCACCGACAAA
CAACAGATAAAACGAAAGGCCCAGTCTTCCGACTGAGCCTTTCGTTTTATTTGATGCCTGGCAGTTCCCT
ACTCTCGCGTTAACGCTAGCATGGATGTTTTCCCAGTCACGACGTTGTAAAACGACGGCCAGTCTTAAGC
TCGGGCCCCAAATAATGATTTTATTTTGACTGATAGTGACCTGTTCGTTGCAACACATTGATGAGCAATG
CTTTTTTATAATGCCAACTTTGTACAAAAAAGCAGGCTCCACCATGGCCAGCACCGAGGGCGCCAACAAT
ATGCCAAAGCAGGTGGAGGTGAGGATGCACGACAGCCACCTGGGATCCGAGGAGCCAAAGCACAGGCACC
TGGGACTGAGGCTGTGCGATAAGCTGGGCAAGAATCTGCTGCTGACCCTGACAGTGTTCGGCGTGATCCT
GGGAGCCGTGTGCGGAGGCCTGCTGAGGCTGGCCTCTCCCATCCACCCTGACGTGGTCATGCTGATCGCC
TTTCCCGGCGATATCCTGATGCGCATGCTGAAGATGCTGATCCTGCCTCTGATCATCAGCTCCCTGATCA
CAGGCCTGAGCGGACTGGACGCAAAGGCATCCGGCCGGCTGGGCACCAGAGCTATGGTGTACTATATGAG
CACCACAATCATCGCAGCCGTGCTGGGCGTGATCCTGGTGCTGGCCATCCACCCAGGCAACCCCAAGCTG
AAGAAGCAGCTGGGCCCCGGCAAGAAGAATGATGAGGTGTCTAGCCTGGACGCCTTCCTGGATCTGATCC
GCAACCTGTTTCCTGAGAATCTGGTGCAGGCCTGTTTCCAGCAGATCCAGACCGTGACAAAGAAGGTGCT
GGTGGCACCACCTCCAGACGAGGAGGCCAACGCCACATCTGCCGTGGTGAGCCTGCTGAATGAGACCGTG
ACAGAGGTGCCTGAGGAGACCAAGATGGTCATCAAGAAGGGCCTGGAGTTCAAGGATGGCATGAATGTGC
TGGGCCTGATCGGCTTCTTTATCGCCTTTGGCATCGCCATGGGCAAGATGGGCGACCAGGCCAAGCTGAT
GGTGGATTTCTTTAACATCCTGAATGAGATCGTGATGAAGCTGGTCATCATGATCATGTGGTACTCCCCA
CTGGGCATCGCCTGCCTGATCTGTGGCAAGATCATCGCCATCAAGGACCTGGAGGTGGTGGCAAGGCAGC
TGGGCATGTACATGGTGACAGTGATCATCGGCCTGATCATCCACGGCGGCATCTTCCTGCCTCTGATCTA
TTTTGTGGTGACCAGAAAGAACCCATTCTCTTTCTTTGCCGGCATCTTTCAGGCATGGATCACCGCCCTG
GGAACAGCATCCTCTGCCGGCACCCTGCCAGTGACATTCCGGTGCCTGGAGGAGAACCTGGGCATCGACA
AGAGGGTGACACGCTTTGTGCTGCCCGTGGGCGCCACCATCAATATGGATGGAACAGCCCTGTACGAGGC
AGTGGCAGCAATCTTCATCGCCCAGATGAACGGAGTGGTGCTGGACGGAGGACAGATCGTGACCGTGTCT
CTGACCGCCACACTGGCAAGCGTGGGAGCAGCCTCCATCCCTTCTGCCGGCCTGGTGACCATGCTGCTGA
TCCTGACAGCCGTGGGCCTGCCAACCGAGGACATCAGCCTGCTGGTGGCAGTGGACTGGCTGCTGGATCG
GATGAGAACATCCGTGAATGTGGTGGGCGATTCTTTTGGCGCCGGCATCGTGTATCACCTGAGCAAGTCC
GAGCTGGACACCATCGATAGCCAGCACCGGGTGCACGAGGATATCGAGATGACCAAGACACAGTCCATCT
ACGACGATATGAAGAACCACAGAGAGTCTAACAGCAATCAGTGCGTGTATGCCGCCCACAACTCCGTGAT
CGTGGACGAGTGTAAGGTGACCCTGGCCGCCAATGGCAAGTCCGCCGATTGCTCTGTGGAGGAGGAGCCT
TGGAAGAGGGAGAAGGACCCAGCTTTCTTGTACAAAGTTGGCATTATAAGAAAGCATTGCTTATCAATTT
GTTGCAACGAACAGGTCACTATCAGTCAAAATAAAATCATTATTTGCCATCCAGCTGATATCCCCTATAG
TGAGTCGTATTACATGGTCATAGCTGTTTCCTGGCAGCTCTGGCCCGTGTCTCAAAATCTCTGATGTTAC
ATTGCACAAGATAAAAATATATCATCATGAACAATAAAACTGTCTGCTTACATAAACAGTAATACAAGGG
GTGTTATGAGCCATATTCAACGGGAAACGTCGAGGCCGCGATTAAATTCCAACATGGATGCTGATTTATA
TGGGTATAAATGGGCTCGCGATAATGTCGGGCAATCAGGTGCGACAATCTATCGCTTGTATGGGAAGCCC
GATGCGCCAGAGTTGTTTCTGAAACATGGCAAAGGTAGCGTTGCCAATGATGTTACAGATGAGATGGTCA
GACTAAACTGGCTGACGGAATTTATGCCTCTTCCGACCATCAAGCATTTTATCCGTACTCCTGATGATGC
ATGGTTACTCACCACTGCGATCCCCGGAAAAACAGCATTCCAGGTATTAGAAGAATATCCTGATTCAGGT
GAAAATATTGTTGATGCGCTGGCAGTGTTCCTGCGCCGGTTGCATTCGATTCCTGTTTGTAATTGTCCTT
TTAACAGCGATCGCGTATTTCGTCTCGCTCAGGCGCAATCACGAATGAATAACGGTTTGGTTGATGCGAG
TGATTTTGATGACGAGCGTAATGGCTGGCCTGTTGAACAAGTCTGGAAAGAAATGCATAAACTTTTGCCA
TTCTCACCGGATTCAGTCGTCACTCATGGTGATTTCTCACTTGATAACCTTATTTTTGACGAGGGGAAAT
TAATAGGTTGTATTGATGTTGGACGAGTCGGAATCGCAGACCGATACCAGGATCTTGCCATCCTATGGAA
CTGCCTCGGTGAGTTTTCTCCTTCATTACAGAAACGGCTTTTTCAAAAATATGGTATTGATAATCCTGAT
ATGAATAAATTGCAGTTTCATTTGATGCTCGATGAGTTTTTCTAATCAGAATTGGTTAATTGGTTGTAAC
ACTGGCAGAGCATTACGCTGACTTGACGGGACGGCGCAAGCTCATGACCAAAATCCCTTAACGTGAGTTA
CGCGTCGTTCCACTGAGCGTCAGACCCCGTAGAAAAGATCAAAGGATCTTCTTGAGATCCTTTTTTTCTG
CGCGTAATCTGCTGCTTGCAAACAAAAAAACCACCGCTACCAGCGGTGGTTTGTTTGCCGGATCAAGAGC
TACCAACTCTTTTTCCGAAGGTAACTGGCTTCAGCAGAGCGCAGATACCAAATACTGTTCTTCTAGTGTA
GCCGTAGTTAGGCCACCACTTCAAGAACTCTGTAGCACCGCCTACATACCTCGCTCTGCTAATCCTGTTA
CCAGTGGCTGCTGCCAGTGGCGATAAGTCGTGTCTTACCGGGTTGGACTCAAGACGATAGTTACCGGATA
AGGCGCAGCGGTCGGGCTGAACGGGGGGTTCGTGCACACAGCCCAGCTTGGAGCGAACGACCTACACCGA
ACTGAGATACCTACAGCGTGAGCTATGAGAAAGCGCCACGCTTCCCGAAGGGAGAAAGGCGGACAGGTAT
CCGGTAAGCGGCAGGGTCGGAACAGGAGAGCGCACGAGGGAGCTTCCAGGGGGAAACGCCTGGTATCTTT
ATAGTCCTGTCGGGTTTCGCCACCTCTGACTTGAGCGTCGATTTTTGTGATGCTCGTCAGGGGGGCGGAG
CCTATGGAAAAACGCCAGCAACGCGGCCTTTTTACGGTTCCTGGCCTTTTGCTGGCCTTTTGCTCACATG
TT
Features (pLannotate 1.2.2; 10 found; start..end, strand, type, name):
    121..213     +  CDS            lacI (fragment): lac repressor; lacI; The lac repressor binds to the lac operator to inhibit transcription in E. coli. This inhibition can be relieved by adding lactose or isopropyl-β-D-thiogalactopyranoside (IPTG).
    268..295     -  terminator     rrnB T2 terminator: transcription terminator T2 from the E. coli rrnB gene
    427..470     +  terminator     rrnB T1 terminator: Escherichia coli rrnB; transcription terminator T1 from the E. coli rrnB gene
    517..553     -  CDS            lacZα (fragment): LacZα fragment of β-galactosidase; lacZ fragment
    569..668     +  protein_bind   attL1: mutant version of attL; recombination site for the Gateway® LR reaction LR Clonase™
    674..2395    +  CDS            SLC1A2: EAA2_HUMAN - Also known as EAAT2, GLT1. Experimental evidence at protein level: Swiss-Prot protein existence level 1. Sodium-dependent, high-affinity amino acid transporter that mediates the uptake of L-glutamate and also L-aspartate and D-aspartate (PubMed:7521911, PubMed:14506254, PubMed:15265858, PubMed:26690923). Functions as a symporter that transports one amino acid molecule together with two or three Na(+) ions and one proton, in parallel with the counter-transport of one K(+) ion (PubMed:14506254). Mediates Cl(-) flux that is not coupled to amino acid transport; this avoids the accumul
   2397..2496    -  protein_bind   attL2: mutant version of attL; recombination site for the Gateway® LR reaction LR Clonase™
   2514..2532    -  promoter       T7 promoter: promoter for bacteriophage T7 RNA polymerase
   2666..3475    +  CDS            KanR: aminoglycoside phosphotransferase; aph(3')-Ia; confers resistance to kanamycin in bacteria or G418 (Geneticin®) in eukaryotes
   3622..4210    +  rep_origin     ori: high-copy-number ColE1/pMB1/pBR322/pUC origin of replication
