[The description below was written by a language model from this plasmid's Addgene catalogue record and pLannotate feature annotations shown in this document.]
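Description:
pDONR221_SLC1A2 is a Gateway entry clone built on the pDONR221 backbone, carrying a codon-optimized open reading frame for human SLC1A2 (also known as EAAT2 or GLT-1). It belongs to a consortium collection of solute carrier (SLC) transporter clones. The sequenced plasmid is 4,272 nt. It is propagated in E. coli through a high-copy ColE1/pUC-type origin and selected with kanamycin through an aminoglycoside phosphotransferase (KanR) gene.

The 1,722 bp SLC1A2 coding sequence sits between attL1 and attL2 sites. These are the recombination sites used in the Gateway LR reaction, which moves the ORF directionally into any attR-containing destination vector. SLC1A2 encodes a sodium-dependent, high-affinity transporter that takes up L-glutamate and L- and D-aspartate, coupling amino acid import to co-transport of sodium ions and a proton and to counter-transport of potassium. Upstream of the cassette, rrnB T1 and T2 terminators shield the insert from read-through transcription from the backbone. A T7 promoter lies just beyond attL2, pointing back toward the insert. The short lacI and lacZα fragments in the annotation appear to be backbone remnants rather than functional genes. The M13 forward and reverse primer sites listed in the record allow the insert to be sequenced from either end.

Although the catalogue lists the vector type as mammalian expression, the feature table shows no eukaryotic promoter or polyadenylation signal. The plasmid is therefore not an expression construct in itself. Its stated purpose is to serve as a source clone for subcloning the optimized SLC1A2 ORF into custom expression vectors, which supply the promoter, any tags and the selection marker.
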