Addgene plasmid #131901: pDONR221_SLC1A2
Purpose: Gateway entry clone with codon-optimized ORF sequence for subcloning into custom expression vectors
Depositing lab: RESOLUTE Consortium & Giulio Superti-Furga. Depositing organization: CeMM Research Center for Molecular Medicine. Publication: The RESOLUTE consortium: unlocking SLC transporters for drug discovery. Superti-Furga G, Lackner D, Wiedmer T, Ingles-Prieto A, Barbosa B, Girardi E, Goldmann U, Gurtl B, Klavins K, Klimek C, Lindinger S, Lineiro-Retes E, Muller AC, Onstein S, Redinger G, Reil D, Sedlyarov V, Wolf G, Crawford M, Everley R, ... Steppan CM. Nat Rev Drug Discov. 2020 Jul;19(7):429-430. doi: 10.1038/d41573-020-00056-6. PubMed 32265506.
Backbone
  Vector backbone: pDONR221
  Backbone manufacturer: Thermo Fisher Scientific
  Backbone size w/o insert (bp): 2550
  Vector type: Mammalian Expression
Growth in bacteria
  Bacterial resistance: Kanamycin, 50 μg/mL
  Growth temperature: 37°C
  Growth strain: Stbl3
  Copy number: High Copy
Gene/Insert
  Gene/Insert name: SLC1A2 (alt name: GLT-1, EAAT2)
  Species: H. sapiens (human)
  Insert size (bp): 1722
  Entrez Gene: SLC1A2 (a.k.a. EAAT2, EIEE41, GLT-1, HBGT)
  Cloning method: Gateway Cloning
  Sequencing primers: 5′ M13-fwd; 3′ M13-rev
Terms and licenses: Academic/Nonprofit Terms; Industry Terms
Depositor comments: For more information on the full Resolute plasmid collection, please see www.addgene.org/depositor-collections/re-solute/. Please provide your feedback on this plasmid to the RESOLUTE consortium by filling out their RESOLUTE repository feedback form: https://forms.office.com/Pages/ResponsePage.aspx?id=0e05yklzmkS7rjFGQL4N7z4feCLQvEJAmVcOCM_u885UN1JJRko0Ukg4TVQwNTZLOUxPQVJWT1NHUCQlQCN0PWcu
How to cite: pDONR221_SLC1A2 was a gift from RESOLUTE Consortium & Giulio Superti-Furga (Addgene plasmid # 131901 ; http://n2t.net/addgene:131901 ; RRID:Addgene_131901)
