>Addgene plasmid #131901 | pDONR221_SLC1A2 | depositor partial sequence | sequence record 253202 | Codon-optimized ORF of SLC1A2
ATGGCCAGCACCGAGGGCGCCAACAATATGCCAAAGCAGGTGGAGGTGAGGATGCACGACAGCCACCTGG
GATCCGAGGAGCCAAAGCACAGGCACCTGGGACTGAGGCTGTGCGATAAGCTGGGCAAGAATCTGCTGCT
GACCCTGACAGTGTTCGGCGTGATCCTGGGAGCCGTGTGCGGAGGCCTGCTGAGGCTGGCCTCTCCCATC
CACCCTGACGTGGTCATGCTGATCGCCTTTCCCGGCGATATCCTGATGCGCATGCTGAAGATGCTGATCC
TGCCTCTGATCATCAGCTCCCTGATCACAGGCCTGAGCGGACTGGACGCAAAGGCATCCGGCCGGCTGGG
CACCAGAGCTATGGTGTACTATATGAGCACCACAATCATCGCAGCCGTGCTGGGCGTGATCCTGGTGCTG
GCCATCCACCCAGGCAACCCCAAGCTGAAGAAGCAGCTGGGCCCCGGCAAGAAGAATGATGAGGTGTCTA
GCCTGGACGCCTTCCTGGATCTGATCCGCAACCTGTTTCCTGAGAATCTGGTGCAGGCCTGTTTCCAGCA
GATCCAGACCGTGACAAAGAAGGTGCTGGTGGCACCACCTCCAGACGAGGAGGCCAACGCCACATCTGCC
GTGGTGAGCCTGCTGAATGAGACCGTGACAGAGGTGCCTGAGGAGACCAAGATGGTCATCAAGAAGGGCC
TGGAGTTCAAGGATGGCATGAATGTGCTGGGCCTGATCGGCTTCTTTATCGCCTTTGGCATCGCCATGGG
CAAGATGGGCGACCAGGCCAAGCTGATGGTGGATTTCTTTAACATCCTGAATGAGATCGTGATGAAGCTG
GTCATCATGATCATGTGGTACTCCCCACTGGGCATCGCCTGCCTGATCTGTGGCAAGATCATCGCCATCA
AGGACCTGGAGGTGGTGGCAAGGCAGCTGGGCATGTACATGGTGACAGTGATCATCGGCCTGATCATCCA
CGGCGGCATCTTCCTGCCTCTGATCTATTTTGTGGTGACCAGAAAGAACCCATTCTCTTTCTTTGCCGGC
ATCTTTCAGGCATGGATCACCGCCCTGGGAACAGCATCCTCTGCCGGCACCCTGCCAGTGACATTCCGGT
GCCTGGAGGAGAACCTGGGCATCGACAAGAGGGTGACACGCTTTGTGCTGCCCGTGGGCGCCACCATCAA
TATGGATGGAACAGCCCTGTACGAGGCAGTGGCAGCAATCTTCATCGCCCAGATGAACGGAGTGGTGCTG
GACGGAGGACAGATCGTGACCGTGTCTCTGACCGCCACACTGGCAAGCGTGGGAGCAGCCTCCATCCCTT
CTGCCGGCCTGGTGACCATGCTGCTGATCCTGACAGCCGTGGGCCTGCCAACCGAGGACATCAGCCTGCT
GGTGGCAGTGGACTGGCTGCTGGATCGGATGAGAACATCCGTGAATGTGGTGGGCGATTCTTTTGGCGCC
GGCATCGTGTATCACCTGAGCAAGTCCGAGCTGGACACCATCGATAGCCAGCACCGGGTGCACGAGGATA
TCGAGATGACCAAGACACAGTCCATCTACGACGATATGAAGAACCACAGAGAGTCTAACAGCAATCAGTG
CGTGTATGCCGCCCACAACTCCGTGATCGTGGACGAGTGTAAGGTGACCCTGGCCGCCAATGGCAAGTCC
GCCGATTGCTCTGTGGAGGAGGAGCCTTGGAAGAGGGAGAAG
